# Supplementary material for: High-efficiency targeted integration of extrachromosomal arrays in C. elegans using PhiC31 integrase
Source: bioRxiv. 2025 Nov 12:2025.11.11.687718. Preprint. [Version 1] doi: 10.1101/2025.11.11.687718 (PMC12642426; doi:10.1101/2025.11.11.687718)
Supplement: Supplement 2 [file media-2.zip › SuppFile2_PlasmidSequences/pmr804-pmr791-g418r.gb]

LOCUS       pMR804_(pMR791_G418R)   5259 bp ds-DNA     circular     25-FEB-2025
DEFINITION  .
COMMENT     Imported using the Genbank importer. File name: pMLS257.ape
            ApEinfo:methylated:1
FEATURES             Location/Qualifiers
     misc_binding    65..87
                     /label="LacO"
                     /ApEinfo_revcolor="#84b0dc"
                     /ApEinfo_fwdcolor="#84b0dc"
                     /note="ApEinfo_revcolor: #6495ed ApEinfo_graphicformat: arrow_data {{0 1 2 0 0 -1} {} 0}width 5 offset 0"
     primer_bind     93..113
                     /label="M13-rev"
                     /ApEinfo_revcolor="#85dae9"
                     /ApEinfo_fwdcolor="#85dae9"
                     /note="ApEinfo_revcolor: green ApEinfo_graphicformat: arrow_data {{0 1 2 0 0 -1} {} 0}width 5 offset 0"
     primer_bind     131..150
                     /label="T3"
                     /ApEinfo_revcolor="#85dae9"
                     /ApEinfo_fwdcolor="#85dae9"
                     /note="ApEinfo_revcolor: green ApEinfo_graphicformat: arrow_data {{0 1 2 0 0 -1} {} 0}width 5 offset 0"
     promoter        166..962
                     /label="Prps-27"
                     /ApEinfo_revcolor="#f58a5e"
                     /ApEinfo_fwdcolor="#f58a5e"
     misc_feature    963..1747
                     /label="NeoR"
                     /ApEinfo_revcolor="#85dae9"
                     /ApEinfo_fwdcolor="#85dae9"
     3'UTR           1748..2453
                     /label="unc-54 UTR"
                     /ApEinfo_revcolor="#008040"
                     /ApEinfo_fwdcolor="#008040"
     misc_feature    2485..2487
                     /label="GG overlap site"
                     /ApEinfo_revcolor="#85dae9"
                     /ApEinfo_fwdcolor="#85dae9"
                     /note="ApEinfo_revcolor: cyan ApEinfo_graphicformat: arrow_data {{0 1 2 0 0 -1} {} 0}width 5 offset 0"
     misc_feature    2488..2525
                     /label="PhiC31 attP"
                     /ApEinfo_revcolor="#b1ff67"
                     /ApEinfo_fwdcolor="#b1ff67"
     misc_feature    2526..2528
                     /label="GG overlap site"
                     /ApEinfo_revcolor="#85dae9"
                     /ApEinfo_fwdcolor="#85dae9"
                     /note="label: GG overlap site(1) ApEinfo_revcolor: cyan ApEinfo_graphicformat: arrow_data {{0 1 2 0 0 -1} {} 0}width 5 offset 0"
     primer_bind     complement(2581..2601)
                     /label="T7"
                     /ApEinfo_revcolor="#85dae9"
                     /ApEinfo_fwdcolor="#85dae9"
                     /note="ApEinfo_revcolor: green ApEinfo_graphicformat: arrow_data {{0 1 2 0 0 -1} {} 0}width 5 offset 0"
     primer_bind     complement(2610..2627)
                     /label="M13-fwd"
                     /ApEinfo_revcolor="#85dae9"
                     /ApEinfo_fwdcolor="#85dae9"
                     /note="ApEinfo_revcolor: green ApEinfo_graphicformat: arrow_data {{0 1 2 0 0 -1} {} 0}width 5 offset 0"
     CDS             2698..2766
                     /label="LacZ alpha"
                     /ApEinfo_revcolor="#84b0dc"
                     /ApEinfo_fwdcolor="#84b0dc"
                     /note="ApEinfo_revcolor: #6495ed ApEinfo_graphicformat: arrow_data {{0 1 2 0 0 -1} {} 0}width 5 offset 0"
     CDS             2698..2766
                     /ApEinfo_revcolor="#84b0dc"
                     /ApEinfo_fwdcolor="#84b0dc"
                     /translation="WRNSEEARTDRPSQQLRSLNGEW"
     rep_origin      2785..3091
                     /label="F1 ori"
                     /ApEinfo_revcolor="#ff9ccd"
                     /ApEinfo_fwdcolor="#ff9ccd"
                     /note="ApEinfo_fwdcolor: gray50 ApEinfo_revcolor: gray50 ApEinfo_graphicformat: arrow_data {{0 1 2 0 0 -1} {} 0}width 5 offset 0"
     CDS             3552..4211
                     /label="AmpR"
                     /ApEinfo_revcolor="#ffef86"
                     /ApEinfo_fwdcolor="#ffef86"
                     /note="ApEinfo_revcolor: yellow ApEinfo_graphicformat: arrow_data {{0 1 2 0 0 -1} {} 0}width 5 offset 0"
     CDS             3552..4211
                     /ApEinfo_revcolor="#84b0dc"
                     /ApEinfo_fwdcolor="#84b0dc"
                     /translation="MSTFKVLLCGAVLSRIDAGQEQLGRRIHYSQNDLVEYSPVTEKHLTDGMTVRELCSAAITMSDNTAANLLLTTIGGPKELTAFLHNMGDHVTRLDRWEPELNEAIPNDERDTTMPVAMATTLRKLLTGELLTLASRQQLIDWMEADKVAGPLLRSALPAGWFIADKSGAGERGSRGIIAALGPDGKPSRIVVIYTTGSQATMDERNRQIAEIGASLIKHW"
     rep_origin      4309..4991
                     /label="ColE1 origin"
                     /ApEinfo_revcolor="#9eafd2"
                     /ApEinfo_fwdcolor="#9eafd2"
                     /note="ApEinfo_fwdcolor: gray50 ApEinfo_revcolor: gray50 ApEinfo_graphicformat: arrow_data {{0 1 2 0 0 -1} {} 0}width 5 offset 0"
ORIGIN
        1 gagttagctc actcattagg caccccaggc tttacacttt atgcttccgg ctcgtatgtt
       61 gtgtggaatt gtgagcggat aacaatttca cacaggaaac agctatgacc atgattacgc
      121 caagcgcgca attaaccctc actaaaggga acaaaagctg gagctATTTC TAAATTTTAG
      181 TTTAATAAAA AAATTTTAAA ATAATACGAG TTTTGAGACT AACTTTCAAT AAAAACCAAA
      241 AAATTGCTTC AAAAAAGAGC TCGCGCCGAT TTACGATAAA CACAGCGCGC TACGACACTC
      301 CGAAAACCGC GCCGCACCAT TACATTCTCC GCCCCACCGC ACGGTTTGCG GAAGGCGATG
      361 AAATTGCTGG GCCTAAAATT TTAACCCTTT TTTTCCCGTT TTTCAACTGT TTTCCCGATT
      421 TTTTCGATAT TTTTTTCAGG TTTTTAGTTA GAAAAGTATA TAAAAATTGC ATTATTTGTA
      481 GTTTTCGCTC GTAATTTGTG ATAGAAAACG GCCAATTTGC CTAGATTTGT GATTCTACCA
      541 AGTGGAATTT TTGGGAAAAT ATCAATATTC CACGATTTTT ATTCAAATCA TAACGTTTCG
      601 AAATTATCAG CTTAAATAAA ACTAAAATAA ATAATAAAAT ACTAAAAACC CTGAATTTCT
      661 CGGTTCTCGG TTCAGCTTGA GTTCGTTCTA TACACGTTAT CGATTTTTGT CATTTCGTTT
      721 AATCATGGGT TTTGATTCAT TTTAAATATG AAATTTGATT TATTCCTCGT TTCGAAGTTG
      781 GTTTGTCTTG TCCGGCCGGT AAACAAATGT TATTAAAAAA AATAATAAAT TTCGAAATTT
      841 TTCGTAATGT TCCGCAATCG TGTTTTTCCG TTTATCTCGT CTTCCCTTCC TTCAAATATA
      901 CTATTTATTT TCTCAATTCA CATATTTTCA GCCAGCCCTG CTCAACAAGT GGAATAAAAA
      961 TGATTGAACA AGATGGATTG CACGCAGGTT CTCCGGCCGC TTGGGTGGAG AGGCTATTCG
     1021 GCTATGACTG GGCACAACAG ACAATCGGCT GCTCTGATGC CGCCGTGTTC CGGCTGTCAG
     1081 CGCAGGGGCG CCCGGTTCTT TTTGTCAAGA CCGACCTGTC CGGTGCCCTG AATGAACTGC
     1141 AGGACGAGGC AGCGCGGCTA TCGTGGCTGG CCACGACGGG CGTTCCTTGC GCAGCTGTGC
     1201 TCGACGTTGT CACTGAAGCG GGAAGGGACT GGCTGCTATT GGGCGAAGTG CCGGGGCAGG
     1261 ATCTCCTGTC ATCTCACCTT GCTCCTGCCG AGAAAGTATC CATCATGGCT GATGCAATGC
     1321 GGCGGCTGCA TACGCTTGAT CCGGCTACCT GCCCATTCGA CCACCAAGCG AAACATCGCA
     1381 TCGAGCGAGC ACGTACTCGG ATGGAAGCCG GTCTTGTCGA TCAGGATGAT CTGGACGAAG
     1441 AGCATCAGGG GCTCGCACCA GCCGAACTGT TCGCCAGGCT CAAGGCGCGC ATGCCCGACG
     1501 GCGAGGATCT CGTCGTGACC CATGGCGATG CCTGCTTGCC GAATATCATG GTGGAAAATG
     1561 GCCGCTTTTC TGGATTCATC GACTGTGGCC GGCTGGGTGT GGCGGACCGC TATCAGGACA
     1621 TAGCGTTGGC TACCCGTGAT ATTGCTGAAG AGCTTGGCGG CGAATGGGCT GACCGCTTCC
     1681 TCGTGCTTTA CGGTATCGCC GCTCCCGATT CGCAGCGCAT CGCCTTCTAT CGCCTTCTTG
     1741 ACGAGTTCTT CTGAGTCCAA TTACTCTTCA ACATCCCTAC ATGCTCTTTC TCCCTGTGCT
     1801 CCCACCCCCT ATTTTTGTTA TTATCAAAAA ACTTCTCTTA ATTTCTTTGT TTTTTAGCTT
     1861 CTTTTAAGCC ACCTCTAACA ATGAAATTGT GTAGATTCAA AAATAGAATT AATTCGTAAT
     1921 AAAAAGTCGA AAAAAATTGT GCTCCCTCCC CCCATTAATA ATAATTCTAT CCCAAAATCT
     1981 ACACAATGTT CTGTGTACAC TTCTTATGTT TTTTACTTCT GATAAATTTT TTTGAAACAT
     2041 CATAGAAAAA ACCGCACACA AAATACCTTA TCATATGTTA CGTTTCAGTT TATGACCGCA
     2101 ATTTTTATTT CTTCGCACGT CTGGGCCTCT CATGACGTCA AATCATGCTC ATCGTGAAAA
     2161 AGTTTTGGAG TATTTTTGGA ATTTTTCAAT CAAGTGAAAG TTTATGAAAT TAATTTTCCT
     2221 GCTTTTGCTT TTTGGGGTTT CCCCTATTGT TTGTCAAGAT TTCGAGGACG GCGTTTTTCT
     2281 TGCTAAAATC ACAAGTATTG ATGAGCACGA TGCAAGAAAG ATCGGAAGAA GGTTTGGGTT
     2341 TGAGGCTCAG TGGAAGGTGA GTAGAAGTTG ATAATTTGAA AGTGGAGTAG TGTCTATGGG
     2401 GTTTTTGCCT TAAATGACAG AATACATTCC CAATATACCA AACATAACTG TTTggccgct
     2461 ctagaagggc tgcaggaatt cgatTGGccc caactggggt aacctttgag ttctctcagt
     2521 tggggGTAat caagcttatc gataccgtcg acctcgaggg ggggcccggt acccaattcg
     2581 ccctatagtg agtcgtatta cgcgcgctca ctggccgtcg ttttacaacg tcgtgactgg
     2641 gaaaaccctg gcgttaccca acttaatcgc cttgcagcac atcccccttt cgccagctgg
     2701 cgtaatagcg aagaggcccg caccgatcgc ccttcccaac agttgcgcag cctgaatggc
     2761 gaatgggnnn nnnnnnnnnn nnnnnnnnnn nnnnnnnnnn nnnnnnnnnn nnnnnnnnnn
     2821 nnnnnnnnnn nnnnnnnnnn nnnnnnnnnn nnnnnnnnnn nnnnnnnnnn nnnnnnnnnn
     2881 nnnnnnnnnn ncnnnnnnnn nnnnnnnnnn nnnnnnnnnn nnnnnnnnnn nnnnnnnnnn
     2941 nnnnnnnnnn nnnnnnnnnn nnnnnnnnnn nnnnnnnnnn nnnannnnnn nnnnnnnnnn
     3001 nnnnnnnnnn nnnnnnnnnn nnnnnnnnnn nnncctttga cgttggagtc cacgttcttt
     3061 aatagtggac tcttgttcca aactggaaca acactcaacc ctatctcggt ctattctttt
     3121 gatttataag ggattttgcc gatttcggcc tattggttaa aaaatgagct gatttaacaa
     3181 aaatttaacg cgaattttaa caaaatatta acgcttacaa tttaggtggc acttttcggg
     3241 gaaatgtgcg cggaacccct atttgtttat ttttctaaat acattcaaat atgtatccgc
     3301 tcatgagaca ataaccctga taaatgcttc aataatattg aaaaaggaag agtatgagta
     3361 ttcaacattt ccgtgtcgcc cttattccct tttttgcggc attttgcctt cctgtttttg
     3421 ctcacccaga aacgctggtg aaagtaaaag atgctgaaga tcagttgggt gcacgagtgg
     3481 gttacatcga actggatctc aacagcggta agatccttga gagttttcgc cccgaagaac
     3541 gttttccaat gatgagcact tttaaagttc tgctatgtgg cgcggtatta tcccgtattg
     3601 acgccgggca agagcaactc ggtcgccgca tacactattc tcagaatgac ttggttgagt
     3661 actcaccagt cacagaaaag catcttacgg atggcatgac agtaagagaa ttatgcagtg
     3721 ctgccataac catgagtgat aacactgcgg ccaacttact tctgacaacg atcggaggac
     3781 cgaaggagct aaccgctttt ttgcacaaca tgggggatca tgtaactcgc cttgatcgtt
     3841 gggaaccgga gctgaatgaa gccataccaa acgacgagcg tgacaccacg atgcctgtag
     3901 caatggcaac aacgttgcgc aaactattaa ctggcgaact acttactcta gcttcccggc
     3961 aacaattaat agactggatg gaggcggata aagttgcagg accacttctg cgctcggccc
     4021 ttccggctgg ctggtttatt gctgataaat ctggagccgg tgagcgtggg tctcgcggta
     4081 tcattgcagc actggggcca gatggtaagc cctcccgtat cgtagttatc tacacgacgg
     4141 ggagtcaggc aactatggat gaacgaaata gacagatcgc tgagataggt gcctcactga
     4201 ttaagcattg gtaactgtca gaccaagttt actcatatat actttagatt gatttaaaac
     4261 ttcattttta atttaaaagg atctaggtga agatcctttt tgataatctc atgaccaaaa
     4321 tcccttaacg tgagttttcg ttccactgag cgtcagaccc cgtagaaaag atcaaaggat
     4381 cttcttgaga tccttttttt ctgcgcgtaa tctgctgctt gcaaacaaaa aaaccaccgc
     4441 taccagcggt ggtttgtttg ccggatcaag agctaccaac tctttttccg aaggtaactg
     4501 gcttcagcag agcgcagata ccaaatactg tccttctagt gtagccgtag ttaggccacc
     4561 acttcaagaa ctctgtagca ccgcctacat acctcgctct gctaatcctg ttaccagtgg
     4621 ctgctgccag tggcgataag tcgtgtctta ccgggttgga ctcaagacga tagttaccgg
     4681 ataaggcgca gcggtcgggc tgaacggggg gttcgtgcac acagcccagc ttggagcgaa
     4741 cgacctacac cgaactgaga tacctacagc gtgagctatg agaaagcgcc acgcttcccg
     4801 aagggagaaa ggcggacagg tatccggtaa gcggcagggt cggaacagga gagcgcacga
     4861 gggagcttcc agggggaaac gcctggtatc tttatagtcc tgtcgggttt cgccacctct
     4921 gacttgagcg tcgatttttg tgatgctcgt caggggggcg gagcctatgg aaaaacgcca
     4981 gcaacgcggc ctttttacgg ttcctggcct tttgctggcc ttttgctcac atgttctttc
     5041 ctgcgttatc ccctgattct gtggataacc gtattaccgc ctttgagtga gctgataccg
     5101 ctcgccgcag ccgaacgacc gagcgcagcg agtcagtgag cgaggaagcg gcccaatacg
     5161 caaaccgcct ctccccgcgc gttggccgat tcattaatgc agctggcacg acaggtttcc
     5221 cgactggaaa gcgggcagtg agcgcaacgc aattaatgt
//
