# Supplementary material for: High-efficiency targeted integration of extrachromosomal arrays in C. elegans using PhiC31 integrase
Source: bioRxiv. 2025 Nov 12:2025.11.11.687718. Preprint. [Version 1] doi: 10.1101/2025.11.11.687718 (PMC12642426; doi:10.1101/2025.11.11.687718)
Supplement: Supplement 2 [file media-2.zip › SuppFile2_PlasmidSequences/pmr807-pmr791-unc-119.gb]

LOCUS       pMR807_(pMR791_unc-119( 5089 bp ds-DNA     circular     25-FEB-2025
DEFINITION  .
COMMENT     Imported using the Genbank importer. File name: pMLS257.ape
            ApEinfo:methylated:1
FEATURES             Location/Qualifiers
     misc_binding    65..87
                     /label="LacO"
                     /ApEinfo_revcolor="#84b0dc"
                     /ApEinfo_fwdcolor="#84b0dc"
                     /note="ApEinfo_revcolor: #6495ed ApEinfo_graphicformat: arrow_data {{0 1 2 0 0 -1} {} 0}width 5 offset 0"
     primer_bind     93..113
                     /label="M13-rev"
                     /ApEinfo_revcolor="#85dae9"
                     /ApEinfo_fwdcolor="#85dae9"
                     /note="ApEinfo_revcolor: green ApEinfo_graphicformat: arrow_data {{0 1 2 0 0 -1} {} 0}width 5 offset 0"
     primer_bind     131..150
                     /label="T3"
                     /ApEinfo_revcolor="#85dae9"
                     /ApEinfo_fwdcolor="#85dae9"
                     /note="ApEinfo_revcolor: green ApEinfo_graphicformat: arrow_data {{0 1 2 0 0 -1} {} 0}width 5 offset 0"
     gene            166..2283
                     /label="C.Briggsae unc-119(+)"
                     /ApEinfo_revcolor="#9eafd2"
                     /ApEinfo_fwdcolor="#9eafd2"
     misc_feature    1154..1210
                     /label="Cbr-unc-119"
                     /ApEinfo_revcolor="#85dae9"
                     /ApEinfo_fwdcolor="#85dae9"
     CDS             join(1154..1210,1306..1421,1465..1841,1893..1999)
                     /ApEinfo_revcolor="#84b0dc"
                     /ApEinfo_fwdcolor="#84b0dc"
                     /translation="MKAEQQQSIPPGSATFPSQQMPRPPPSTEQGITTESELAKKAQITPNDVLALPGITQGFLCSPSANIYNIEFTKFQIRDLDTEQVLFEIAKPENDQENDESPQESARYVRYRFAPNFLKLKTVGATVEFKVGDIPIHHFRMIERHFFKDRLLKCFDFEFGFCIPNSRNNCEHIYEFPQLSQQLMDDMINNPNETRSDSFYFVDNKLVMHNKADYSYDA*"
     misc_feature    1306..1421
                     /label="Cbr-unc-119"
                     /ApEinfo_revcolor="#85dae9"
                     /ApEinfo_fwdcolor="#85dae9"
     misc_feature    1465..1841
                     /label="Cbr-unc-119"
                     /ApEinfo_revcolor="#85dae9"
                     /ApEinfo_fwdcolor="#85dae9"
     misc_feature    1893..1996
                     /label="Cbr-unc-119"
                     /ApEinfo_revcolor="#85dae9"
                     /ApEinfo_fwdcolor="#85dae9"
     misc_feature    2315..2317
                     /label="GG overlap site"
                     /ApEinfo_revcolor="#85dae9"
                     /ApEinfo_fwdcolor="#85dae9"
                     /note="ApEinfo_revcolor: cyan ApEinfo_graphicformat: arrow_data {{0 1 2 0 0 -1} {} 0}width 5 offset 0"
     misc_feature    2318..2355
                     /label="PhiC31 attP"
                     /ApEinfo_revcolor="#b1ff67"
                     /ApEinfo_fwdcolor="#b1ff67"
     misc_feature    2356..2358
                     /label="GG overlap site"
                     /ApEinfo_revcolor="#85dae9"
                     /ApEinfo_fwdcolor="#85dae9"
                     /note="label: GG overlap site(1) ApEinfo_revcolor: cyan ApEinfo_graphicformat: arrow_data {{0 1 2 0 0 -1} {} 0}width 5 offset 0"
     primer_bind     complement(2411..2431)
                     /label="T7"
                     /ApEinfo_revcolor="#85dae9"
                     /ApEinfo_fwdcolor="#85dae9"
                     /note="ApEinfo_revcolor: green ApEinfo_graphicformat: arrow_data {{0 1 2 0 0 -1} {} 0}width 5 offset 0"
     primer_bind     complement(2440..2457)
                     /label="M13-fwd"
                     /ApEinfo_revcolor="#85dae9"
                     /ApEinfo_fwdcolor="#85dae9"
                     /note="ApEinfo_revcolor: green ApEinfo_graphicformat: arrow_data {{0 1 2 0 0 -1} {} 0}width 5 offset 0"
     CDS             2528..2596
                     /label="LacZ alpha"
                     /ApEinfo_revcolor="#84b0dc"
                     /ApEinfo_fwdcolor="#84b0dc"
                     /note="ApEinfo_revcolor: #6495ed ApEinfo_graphicformat: arrow_data {{0 1 2 0 0 -1} {} 0}width 5 offset 0"
     CDS             2528..2596
                     /ApEinfo_revcolor="#84b0dc"
                     /ApEinfo_fwdcolor="#84b0dc"
                     /translation="WRNSEEARTDRPSQQLRSLNGEW"
     rep_origin      2615..2921
                     /label="F1 ori"
                     /ApEinfo_revcolor="#ff9ccd"
                     /ApEinfo_fwdcolor="#ff9ccd"
                     /note="ApEinfo_fwdcolor: gray50 ApEinfo_revcolor: gray50 ApEinfo_graphicformat: arrow_data {{0 1 2 0 0 -1} {} 0}width 5 offset 0"
     CDS             3382..4041
                     /label="AmpR"
                     /ApEinfo_revcolor="#ffef86"
                     /ApEinfo_fwdcolor="#ffef86"
                     /note="ApEinfo_revcolor: yellow ApEinfo_graphicformat: arrow_data {{0 1 2 0 0 -1} {} 0}width 5 offset 0"
     CDS             3382..4041
                     /ApEinfo_revcolor="#84b0dc"
                     /ApEinfo_fwdcolor="#84b0dc"
                     /translation="MSTFKVLLCGAVLSRIDAGQEQLGRRIHYSQNDLVEYSPVTEKHLTDGMTVRELCSAAITMSDNTAANLLLTTIGGPKELTAFLHNMGDHVTRLDRWEPELNEAIPNDERDTTMPVAMATTLRKLLTGELLTLASRQQLIDWMEADKVAGPLLRSALPAGWFIADKSGAGERGSRGIIAALGPDGKPSRIVVIYTTGSQATMDERNRQIAEIGASLIKHW"
     rep_origin      4139..4821
                     /label="ColE1 origin"
                     /ApEinfo_revcolor="#9eafd2"
                     /ApEinfo_fwdcolor="#9eafd2"
                     /note="ApEinfo_fwdcolor: gray50 ApEinfo_revcolor: gray50 ApEinfo_graphicformat: arrow_data {{0 1 2 0 0 -1} {} 0}width 5 offset 0"
ORIGIN
        1 gagttagctc actcattagg caccccaggc tttacacttt atgcttccgg ctcgtatgtt
       61 gtgtggaatt gtgagcggat aacaatttca cacaggaaac agctatgacc atgattacgc
      121 caagcgcgca attaaccctc actaaaggga acaaaagctg gagctctttg agccaattta
      181 tccaagtcct tgtaaaaagt attcgaaaat tgttaacgga taaaatgttt attataatat
      241 caaaaacaat ttgtcagttg accacttttt gatatatttg acagaaaccg ggatgaattg
      301 gctcaaagtt agggcgccct tctattacag ggtttctgat aacaaaccgg ttattaactc
      361 ccaacaaggg atgatttcaa ttcatcatgc tcaaattgac ccaaattaag ttacatgaca
      421 aattcatcgc ccttttcaac tcttcttggc tcatcatctg ttattctgtt cctattctgt
      481 ctgcacccta tacccctttg catactctct cgtcattcct ttcttggata gtgtcttctt
      541 ctccccagct ctgctacttc tatgacttgc gcccgctgct tttccgctcg ttcctctcct
      601 ctctgacgtc ttcttctgct tcttttctcc ttcctttttc ccttctcaat cttcctcttt
      661 ttcccatttc tgtcaatcat tcgaagaaga agaagaagaa gaccctcatt catttcattt
      721 ttttttctgt cggtgtgtgc tgctcggtta agagtgagct ctctattcca cgtcttcttc
      781 tttttcttct tcgattcgaa tcaatcactc caccaaaacg cattcgtttt tgggattcac
      841 cccgcggttc gcaacaggtt tctttttcaa attattagcg ttataaatag aaaaatggtg
      901 gagtttcaat aaaaatgata atttacaaag tgtattttga ttacatgtac tcaaaaaggt
      961 tgaaattttt cataccagtt ttccggaaat ccatctgata tcattatcgt atttttcttt
     1021 ttaaaaatgt tttcaaaaaa aaacaaaata tagctggtta tttggcaccc tctaattacc
     1081 attttcctgt cacaccacac tcttttcctt cttccacttc tttccgtttt cagccgcttc
     1141 caaccaaacc gatATGAAAG CCGAGCAACA ACAATCGATT CCACCCGGCT CGGCGACCTT
     1201 CCCGTCGCAG gtgagactca gaaaactaga gaaaccgctc aactaactct tgatatccga
     1261 tttcattctt ttctcttttc tttttgttga acttttccat atttcCAGAT GCCACGGCCA
     1321 CCACCAAGCA CCGAACAAGG AATCACAACG GAATCGGAGC TTGCGAAGAA AGCTCAAATC
     1381 ACTCCGAACG ACGTTTTAGC ACTTCCGGGA ATCACTCAAG Gtatcttgct ccctttggat
     1441 ttcagtttaa aacataaatt taggATTCTT ATGCTCCCCA TCTGCGAACA TCTATAACAT
     1501 CGAGTTCACC AAGTTCCAAA TCCGTGATCT GGACACTGAG CAAGTGCTTT TCGAGATCGC
     1561 CAAACCGGAG AACGATCAGG AGAATGATGA GTCGCCACAG GAGTCGGCAA GATACGTGCG
     1621 TTATAGATTT GCTCCAAACT TTTTGAAACT CAAAACGGTC GGAGCAACTG TGGAATTCAA
     1681 AGTAGGAGAC ATCCCAATCC ATCATTTCCG AATGATCGAA CGTCACTTCT TCAAAGATCG
     1741 CCTTCTGAAG TGTTTTGACT TTGAATTCGG ATTCTGTATT CCGAATTCAC GAAACAACTG
     1801 TGAACATATC TATGAGTTCC CTCAACTCTC TCAACAACTC Agtgagtcat tattctaaaa
     1861 agtacaattc aaaagactaa tctctttttc agTGGACGAC ATGATCAACA ATCCAAACGA
     1921 GACTCGTTCT GACAGCTTCT ATTTCGTCGA TAACAAACTC GTCATGCACA ACAAAGCCGA
     1981 CTACTCATAT GATGCATAAa tatttaatac aaaaatgttc tggataatta ttctgtcgaa
     2041 tagaaaaaaa actccaaatg tgattaaatt ccaataattc ctgtctagtt tgttccttcc
     2101 ccttcccctt ctcatgttca atgcattcct aagcttttca gttcccccct tgtttctata
     2161 ttttttcgct gtcctgtcac actcgctaaa aacactaatc acacggaaat ctgttttcaa
     2221 taaaaactcc aactttaact cattttcaat ttcaactgaa agattttttc attagagaat
     2281 gtcggccgct ctagaagggc tgcaggaatt cgatTGGccc caactggggt aacctttgag
     2341 ttctctcagt tggggGTAat caagcttatc gataccgtcg acctcgaggg ggggcccggt
     2401 acccaattcg ccctatagtg agtcgtatta cgcgcgctca ctggccgtcg ttttacaacg
     2461 tcgtgactgg gaaaaccctg gcgttaccca acttaatcgc cttgcagcac atcccccttt
     2521 cgccagctgg cgtaatagcg aagaggcccg caccgatcgc ccttcccaac agttgcgcag
     2581 cctgaatggc gaatgggnnn nnnnnnnnnn nnnnnnnnnn nnnnnnnnnn nnnnnnnnnn
     2641 nnnnnnnnnn nnnnnnnnnn nnnnnnnnnn nnnnnnnnnn nnnnnnnnnn nnnnnnnnnn
     2701 nnnnnnnnnn nnnnnnnnnn ncnnnnnnnn nnnnnnnnnn nnnnnnnnnn nnnnnnnnnn
     2761 nnnnnnnnnn nnnnnnnnnn nnnnnnnnnn nnnnnnnnnn nnnnnnnnnn nnnannnnnn
     2821 nnnnnnnnnn nnnnnnnnnn nnnnnnnnnn nnnnnnnnnn nnncctttga cgttggagtc
     2881 cacgttcttt aatagtggac tcttgttcca aactggaaca acactcaacc ctatctcggt
     2941 ctattctttt gatttataag ggattttgcc gatttcggcc tattggttaa aaaatgagct
     3001 gatttaacaa aaatttaacg cgaattttaa caaaatatta acgcttacaa tttaggtggc
     3061 acttttcggg gaaatgtgcg cggaacccct atttgtttat ttttctaaat acattcaaat
     3121 atgtatccgc tcatgagaca ataaccctga taaatgcttc aataatattg aaaaaggaag
     3181 agtatgagta ttcaacattt ccgtgtcgcc cttattccct tttttgcggc attttgcctt
     3241 cctgtttttg ctcacccaga aacgctggtg aaagtaaaag atgctgaaga tcagttgggt
     3301 gcacgagtgg gttacatcga actggatctc aacagcggta agatccttga gagttttcgc
     3361 cccgaagaac gttttccaat gatgagcact tttaaagttc tgctatgtgg cgcggtatta
     3421 tcccgtattg acgccgggca agagcaactc ggtcgccgca tacactattc tcagaatgac
     3481 ttggttgagt actcaccagt cacagaaaag catcttacgg atggcatgac agtaagagaa
     3541 ttatgcagtg ctgccataac catgagtgat aacactgcgg ccaacttact tctgacaacg
     3601 atcggaggac cgaaggagct aaccgctttt ttgcacaaca tgggggatca tgtaactcgc
     3661 cttgatcgtt gggaaccgga gctgaatgaa gccataccaa acgacgagcg tgacaccacg
     3721 atgcctgtag caatggcaac aacgttgcgc aaactattaa ctggcgaact acttactcta
     3781 gcttcccggc aacaattaat agactggatg gaggcggata aagttgcagg accacttctg
     3841 cgctcggccc ttccggctgg ctggtttatt gctgataaat ctggagccgg tgagcgtggg
     3901 tctcgcggta tcattgcagc actggggcca gatggtaagc cctcccgtat cgtagttatc
     3961 tacacgacgg ggagtcaggc aactatggat gaacgaaata gacagatcgc tgagataggt
     4021 gcctcactga ttaagcattg gtaactgtca gaccaagttt actcatatat actttagatt
     4081 gatttaaaac ttcattttta atttaaaagg atctaggtga agatcctttt tgataatctc
     4141 atgaccaaaa tcccttaacg tgagttttcg ttccactgag cgtcagaccc cgtagaaaag
     4201 atcaaaggat cttcttgaga tccttttttt ctgcgcgtaa tctgctgctt gcaaacaaaa
     4261 aaaccaccgc taccagcggt ggtttgtttg ccggatcaag agctaccaac tctttttccg
     4321 aaggtaactg gcttcagcag agcgcagata ccaaatactg tccttctagt gtagccgtag
     4381 ttaggccacc acttcaagaa ctctgtagca ccgcctacat acctcgctct gctaatcctg
     4441 ttaccagtgg ctgctgccag tggcgataag tcgtgtctta ccgggttgga ctcaagacga
     4501 tagttaccgg ataaggcgca gcggtcgggc tgaacggggg gttcgtgcac acagcccagc
     4561 ttggagcgaa cgacctacac cgaactgaga tacctacagc gtgagctatg agaaagcgcc
     4621 acgcttcccg aagggagaaa ggcggacagg tatccggtaa gcggcagggt cggaacagga
     4681 gagcgcacga gggagcttcc agggggaaac gcctggtatc tttatagtcc tgtcgggttt
     4741 cgccacctct gacttgagcg tcgatttttg tgatgctcgt caggggggcg gagcctatgg
     4801 aaaaacgcca gcaacgcggc ctttttacgg ttcctggcct tttgctggcc ttttgctcac
     4861 atgttctttc ctgcgttatc ccctgattct gtggataacc gtattaccgc ctttgagtga
     4921 gctgataccg ctcgccgcag ccgaacgacc gagcgcagcg agtcagtgag cgaggaagcg
     4981 gcccaatacg caaaccgcct ctccccgcgc gttggccgat tcattaatgc agctggcacg
     5041 acaggtttcc cgactggaaa gcgggcagtg agcgcaacgc aattaatgt
//
