# Supplementary material for: High-efficiency targeted integration of extrachromosomal arrays in C. elegans using PhiC31 integrase
Source: bioRxiv. 2025 Nov 12:2025.11.11.687718. Preprint. [Version 1] doi: 10.1101/2025.11.11.687718 (PMC12642426; doi:10.1101/2025.11.11.687718)
Supplement: Supplement 2 [file media-2.zip › SuppFile2_PlasmidSequences/pmr806-pmr791-hygr.gb]

LOCUS       pMR806_(pMR791_HygR)    4708 bp ds-DNA     circular     25-FEB-2025
DEFINITION  .
COMMENT     Imported using the Genbank importer. File name: pMLS257.ape
            ApEinfo:methylated:1
FEATURES             Location/Qualifiers
     misc_binding    65..87
                     /label="LacO"
                     /ApEinfo_revcolor="#84b0dc"
                     /ApEinfo_fwdcolor="#84b0dc"
                     /note="ApEinfo_revcolor: #6495ed ApEinfo_graphicformat: arrow_data {{0 1 2 0 0 -1} {} 0}width 5 offset 0"
     primer_bind     93..113
                     /label="M13-rev"
                     /ApEinfo_revcolor="#85dae9"
                     /ApEinfo_fwdcolor="#85dae9"
                     /note="ApEinfo_revcolor: green ApEinfo_graphicformat: arrow_data {{0 1 2 0 0 -1} {} 0}width 5 offset 0"
     primer_bind     131..150
                     /label="T3"
                     /ApEinfo_revcolor="#85dae9"
                     /ApEinfo_fwdcolor="#85dae9"
                     /note="ApEinfo_revcolor: green ApEinfo_graphicformat: arrow_data {{0 1 2 0 0 -1} {} 0}width 5 offset 0"
     gene            complement(166..192)
                     /label="rbg-3"
                     /ApEinfo_revcolor="#85dae9"
                     /ApEinfo_fwdcolor="#85dae9"
     promoter        166..759
                     /label="Prps-0"
                     /ApEinfo_revcolor="#f58a5e"
                     /ApEinfo_fwdcolor="#f58a5e"
     CDS             765..1790
                     /label="hygromycinR"
                     /ApEinfo_revcolor="#ff0000"
                     /ApEinfo_fwdcolor="#ff0000"
     3'UTR           1791..1902
                     /label="rps-27 3' UTR"
                     /ApEinfo_revcolor="#85dae9"
                     /ApEinfo_fwdcolor="#85dae9"
     misc_feature    1934..1936
                     /label="GG overlap site"
                     /ApEinfo_revcolor="#85dae9"
                     /ApEinfo_fwdcolor="#85dae9"
                     /note="ApEinfo_revcolor: cyan ApEinfo_graphicformat: arrow_data {{0 1 2 0 0 -1} {} 0}width 5 offset 0"
     misc_feature    1937..1974
                     /label="PhiC31 attP"
                     /ApEinfo_revcolor="#b1ff67"
                     /ApEinfo_fwdcolor="#b1ff67"
     misc_feature    1975..1977
                     /label="GG overlap site"
                     /ApEinfo_revcolor="#85dae9"
                     /ApEinfo_fwdcolor="#85dae9"
                     /note="label: GG overlap site(1) ApEinfo_revcolor: cyan ApEinfo_graphicformat: arrow_data {{0 1 2 0 0 -1} {} 0}width 5 offset 0"
     primer_bind     complement(2030..2050)
                     /label="T7"
                     /ApEinfo_revcolor="#85dae9"
                     /ApEinfo_fwdcolor="#85dae9"
                     /note="ApEinfo_revcolor: green ApEinfo_graphicformat: arrow_data {{0 1 2 0 0 -1} {} 0}width 5 offset 0"
     primer_bind     complement(2059..2076)
                     /label="M13-fwd"
                     /ApEinfo_revcolor="#85dae9"
                     /ApEinfo_fwdcolor="#85dae9"
                     /note="ApEinfo_revcolor: green ApEinfo_graphicformat: arrow_data {{0 1 2 0 0 -1} {} 0}width 5 offset 0"
     CDS             2147..2215
                     /label="LacZ alpha"
                     /ApEinfo_revcolor="#84b0dc"
                     /ApEinfo_fwdcolor="#84b0dc"
                     /note="ApEinfo_revcolor: #6495ed ApEinfo_graphicformat: arrow_data {{0 1 2 0 0 -1} {} 0}width 5 offset 0"
     CDS             2147..2215
                     /ApEinfo_revcolor="#84b0dc"
                     /ApEinfo_fwdcolor="#84b0dc"
                     /translation="WRNSEEARTDRPSQQLRSLNGEW"
     rep_origin      2234..2540
                     /label="F1 ori"
                     /ApEinfo_revcolor="#ff9ccd"
                     /ApEinfo_fwdcolor="#ff9ccd"
                     /note="ApEinfo_fwdcolor: gray50 ApEinfo_revcolor: gray50 ApEinfo_graphicformat: arrow_data {{0 1 2 0 0 -1} {} 0}width 5 offset 0"
     CDS             3001..3660
                     /label="AmpR"
                     /ApEinfo_revcolor="#ffef86"
                     /ApEinfo_fwdcolor="#ffef86"
                     /note="ApEinfo_revcolor: yellow ApEinfo_graphicformat: arrow_data {{0 1 2 0 0 -1} {} 0}width 5 offset 0"
     CDS             3001..3660
                     /ApEinfo_revcolor="#84b0dc"
                     /ApEinfo_fwdcolor="#84b0dc"
                     /translation="MSTFKVLLCGAVLSRIDAGQEQLGRRIHYSQNDLVEYSPVTEKHLTDGMTVRELCSAAITMSDNTAANLLLTTIGGPKELTAFLHNMGDHVTRLDRWEPELNEAIPNDERDTTMPVAMATTLRKLLTGELLTLASRQQLIDWMEADKVAGPLLRSALPAGWFIADKSGAGERGSRGIIAALGPDGKPSRIVVIYTTGSQATMDERNRQIAEIGASLIKHW"
     rep_origin      3758..4440
                     /label="ColE1 origin"
                     /ApEinfo_revcolor="#9eafd2"
                     /ApEinfo_fwdcolor="#9eafd2"
                     /note="ApEinfo_fwdcolor: gray50 ApEinfo_revcolor: gray50 ApEinfo_graphicformat: arrow_data {{0 1 2 0 0 -1} {} 0}width 5 offset 0"
ORIGIN
        1 gagttagctc actcattagg caccccaggc tttacacttt atgcttccgg ctcgtatgtt
       61 gtgtggaatt gtgagcggat aacaatttca cacaggaaac agctatgacc atgattacgc
      121 caagcgcgca attaaccctc actaaaggga acaaaagctg gagctATTTG CTGATACTCC
      181 CGGTGAATTC ATGTCTTGAT GGTTGTGCGC ATTGTGGTAA TATCTGAAAA ATTTCGAAGT
      241 CAGTTTTCTG ATAAGGCAAC AACTAATAAA TTGAGAATCA ATTTACCCTT AAGGAACGAT
      301 GTTCGCTTCT GAATTTATTA ATAAATTTTT CCGTAATTCA ATTCAAAATT GTCATATTTA
      361 AGAAAAAAAC ATCAAAAATG ACAAATTCAA TATTTTAATT AATTTTTGCT TTCGTCGTAA
      421 ATCTACACAC GCGTCTCTTC CGTGCGAGAG TCCAAGCCAG CAGCCAAATT CGTTGACTGA
      481 GTATTCAACG TTTATACGTT GTCGGCAACG AGAAATAGGA AAATGCATCG GGAAATGTTC
      541 TTTTTTCGAT TTTTTCCAAG GTTTTGACAA ATTTTACCAC GAATTTTGCT ATGTTTTCAA
      601 TTAAAAAATA TGTTATTCAA CTGTTTCTAT GAGGAAAATA AGGCTTTGCA TGTAATTTTC
      661 TTATTCAGCA TAATTTTTAA TTAATTTGAA TTTTCTGTCC TAACGTTTAT TTTGTTTTCT
      721 TGGTTATGAC TGATCTGAAA TTAATTTTTG AATTTTAAGg taatATGAAA AAGCCTGAAC
      781 TCACCGCGAC GTCTGTCGAG AAGTTTCTGA TCGAAAAGTT CGACAGCGTC TCCGACCTGA
      841 TGCAGCTCTC GGAGGGCGAA GAATCTCGTG CTTTCAGCTT CGATGTAGGA GGGCGTGGAT
      901 ATGTCCTGCG GGTAAATAGC TGCGCCGATG GTTTCTACAA AGATCGTTAT GTTTATCGGC
      961 ACTTTGCATC GGCCGCGCTC CCGATTCCGG AAGTGCTTGA CATTGGGGAA TTCAGCGAGA
     1021 GCCTGACCTA TTGCATCTCC CGCCGTGCAC AGGGTGTCAC GTTGCAAGAC CTGCCTGAAA
     1081 CCGAACTGCC CGCTGTTCTG CAGCCGGTCG CGGAGGCCAT GGATGCGATC GCTGCGGCCG
     1141 ATCTTAGCCA GACGAGCGGG TTCGGCCCAT TCGGACCGCA AGGAATCGGT CAATACACTA
     1201 CATGGCGTGA TTTCATATGC GCGATTGCTG ATCCCCATGT GTATCACTGG CAAACTGTGA
     1261 TGGACGACAC CGTCAGTGCG TCCGTCGCGC AGGCTCTCGA TGAGCTGATG CTTTGGGCCG
     1321 AGGACTGCCC CGAAGTCCGG CACCTCGTGC ACGCGGATTT CGGCTCCAAC AATGTCCTGA
     1381 CGGACAATGG CCGCATAACA GCGGTCATTG ACTGGAGCGA GGCGATGTTC GGGGATTCCC
     1441 AATACGAGGT CGCCAACATC TTCTTCTGGA GGCCGTGGTT GGCTTGTATG GAGCAGCAGA
     1501 CGCGCTACTT CGAGCGGAGG CATCCGGAGC TTGCAGGATC GCCGCGGCTC CGGGCGTATA
     1561 TGCTCCGCAT TGGTCTTGAC CAACTCTATC AGAGCTTGGT TGACGGCAAT TTCGATGATG
     1621 CAGCTTGGGC GCAGGGTCGA TGCGACGCAA TCGTCCGATC CGGAGCCGGG ACTGTCGGGC
     1681 GTACACAAAT CGCCCGCAGA AGCGCGGCCG TCTGGACCGA TGGCTGTGTA GAAGTACTCG
     1741 CCGATAGTGG AAACCGACGC CCCAGCACTC GTCCGAGGGC AAAGGAATAG GTTTCCCGTA
     1801 ATTGTTACAT AAATTGTTAT TTCAAATCCT TCCTTTTTTT GGTTGAAAGA AAAACAATGT
     1861 GATTTTAAAA AAATTTTGTG TGTTCGACTT CCATTTGACA GAggccgctc tagaagggct
     1921 gcaggaattc gatTGGcccc aactggggta acctttgagt tctctcagtt ggggGTAatc
     1981 aagcttatcg ataccgtcga cctcgagggg gggcccggta cccaattcgc cctatagtga
     2041 gtcgtattac gcgcgctcac tggccgtcgt tttacaacgt cgtgactggg aaaaccctgg
     2101 cgttacccaa cttaatcgcc ttgcagcaca tccccctttc gccagctggc gtaatagcga
     2161 agaggcccgc accgatcgcc cttcccaaca gttgcgcagc ctgaatggcg aatgggnnnn
     2221 nnnnnnnnnn nnnnnnnnnn nnnnnnnnnn nnnnnnnnnn nnnnnnnnnn nnnnnnnnnn
     2281 nnnnnnnnnn nnnnnnnnnn nnnnnnnnnn nnnnnnnnnn nnnnnnnnnn nnnnnnnnnn
     2341 cnnnnnnnnn nnnnnnnnnn nnnnnnnnnn nnnnnnnnnn nnnnnnnnnn nnnnnnnnnn
     2401 nnnnnnnnnn nnnnnnnnnn nnnnnnnnnn nnannnnnnn nnnnnnnnnn nnnnnnnnnn
     2461 nnnnnnnnnn nnnnnnnnnn nncctttgac gttggagtcc acgttcttta atagtggact
     2521 cttgttccaa actggaacaa cactcaaccc tatctcggtc tattcttttg atttataagg
     2581 gattttgccg atttcggcct attggttaaa aaatgagctg atttaacaaa aatttaacgc
     2641 gaattttaac aaaatattaa cgcttacaat ttaggtggca cttttcgggg aaatgtgcgc
     2701 ggaaccccta tttgtttatt tttctaaata cattcaaata tgtatccgct catgagacaa
     2761 taaccctgat aaatgcttca ataatattga aaaaggaaga gtatgagtat tcaacatttc
     2821 cgtgtcgccc ttattccctt ttttgcggca ttttgccttc ctgtttttgc tcacccagaa
     2881 acgctggtga aagtaaaaga tgctgaagat cagttgggtg cacgagtggg ttacatcgaa
     2941 ctggatctca acagcggtaa gatccttgag agttttcgcc ccgaagaacg ttttccaatg
     3001 atgagcactt ttaaagttct gctatgtggc gcggtattat cccgtattga cgccgggcaa
     3061 gagcaactcg gtcgccgcat acactattct cagaatgact tggttgagta ctcaccagtc
     3121 acagaaaagc atcttacgga tggcatgaca gtaagagaat tatgcagtgc tgccataacc
     3181 atgagtgata acactgcggc caacttactt ctgacaacga tcggaggacc gaaggagcta
     3241 accgcttttt tgcacaacat gggggatcat gtaactcgcc ttgatcgttg ggaaccggag
     3301 ctgaatgaag ccataccaaa cgacgagcgt gacaccacga tgcctgtagc aatggcaaca
     3361 acgttgcgca aactattaac tggcgaacta cttactctag cttcccggca acaattaata
     3421 gactggatgg aggcggataa agttgcagga ccacttctgc gctcggccct tccggctggc
     3481 tggtttattg ctgataaatc tggagccggt gagcgtgggt ctcgcggtat cattgcagca
     3541 ctggggccag atggtaagcc ctcccgtatc gtagttatct acacgacggg gagtcaggca
     3601 actatggatg aacgaaatag acagatcgct gagataggtg cctcactgat taagcattgg
     3661 taactgtcag accaagttta ctcatatata ctttagattg atttaaaact tcatttttaa
     3721 tttaaaagga tctaggtgaa gatccttttt gataatctca tgaccaaaat cccttaacgt
     3781 gagttttcgt tccactgagc gtcagacccc gtagaaaaga tcaaaggatc ttcttgagat
     3841 cctttttttc tgcgcgtaat ctgctgcttg caaacaaaaa aaccaccgct accagcggtg
     3901 gtttgtttgc cggatcaaga gctaccaact ctttttccga aggtaactgg cttcagcaga
     3961 gcgcagatac caaatactgt ccttctagtg tagccgtagt taggccacca cttcaagaac
     4021 tctgtagcac cgcctacata cctcgctctg ctaatcctgt taccagtggc tgctgccagt
     4081 ggcgataagt cgtgtcttac cgggttggac tcaagacgat agttaccgga taaggcgcag
     4141 cggtcgggct gaacgggggg ttcgtgcaca cagcccagct tggagcgaac gacctacacc
     4201 gaactgagat acctacagcg tgagctatga gaaagcgcca cgcttcccga agggagaaag
     4261 gcggacaggt atccggtaag cggcagggtc ggaacaggag agcgcacgag ggagcttcca
     4321 gggggaaacg cctggtatct ttatagtcct gtcgggtttc gccacctctg acttgagcgt
     4381 cgatttttgt gatgctcgtc aggggggcgg agcctatgga aaaacgccag caacgcggcc
     4441 tttttacggt tcctggcctt ttgctggcct tttgctcaca tgttctttcc tgcgttatcc
     4501 cctgattctg tggataaccg tattaccgcc tttgagtgag ctgataccgc tcgccgcagc
     4561 cgaacgaccg agcgcagcga gtcagtgagc gaggaagcgg cccaatacgc aaaccgcctc
     4621 tccccgcgcg ttggccgatt cattaatgca gctggcacga caggtttccc gactggaaag
     4681 cgggcagtga gcgcaacgca attaatgt
//
