# Supplementary material for: High-efficiency targeted integration of extrachromosomal arrays in C. elegans using PhiC31 integrase
Source: bioRxiv. 2025 Nov 12:2025.11.11.687718. Preprint. [Version 1] doi: 10.1101/2025.11.11.687718 (PMC12642426; doi:10.1101/2025.11.11.687718)
Supplement: Supplement 2 [file media-2.zip › SuppFile2_PlasmidSequences/pmr805-pmr791-puror.gb]

LOCUS       pMR791_PuroR            4690 bp ds-DNA     circular     25-FEB-2025
DEFINITION  .
COMMENT     Imported using the Genbank importer. File name: pMLS257.ape
            ApEinfo:methylated:1
FEATURES             Location/Qualifiers
     misc_binding    65..87
                     /label="LacO"
                     /ApEinfo_revcolor="#84b0dc"
                     /ApEinfo_fwdcolor="#84b0dc"
                     /note="ApEinfo_revcolor: #6495ed ApEinfo_graphicformat: arrow_data {{0 1 2 0 0 -1} {} 0}width 5 offset 0"
     primer_bind     93..113
                     /label="M13-rev"
                     /ApEinfo_revcolor="#85dae9"
                     /ApEinfo_fwdcolor="#85dae9"
                     /note="ApEinfo_revcolor: green ApEinfo_graphicformat: arrow_data {{0 1 2 0 0 -1} {} 0}width 5 offset 0"
     primer_bind     131..150
                     /label="T3"
                     /ApEinfo_revcolor="#85dae9"
                     /ApEinfo_fwdcolor="#85dae9"
                     /note="ApEinfo_revcolor: green ApEinfo_graphicformat: arrow_data {{0 1 2 0 0 -1} {} 0}width 5 offset 0"
     promoter        166..769
                     /label="Prpl28"
                     /ApEinfo_revcolor="#f58a5e"
                     /ApEinfo_fwdcolor="#f58a5e"
                     /locus_tag="Prpl28"
                     /label="Prpl28"
                     /ApEinfo_graphicformat="arrow_data {{0 1 2 0 0 -1} {} 0}width 5 offset 0"
     CDS             770..1481
                     /label="PuroR"
                     /ApEinfo_revcolor="#0000ff"
                     /ApEinfo_fwdcolor="#0000ff"
                     /locus_tag="PuroR"
                     /label="PuroR"
                     /ApEinfo_graphicformat="arrow_data {{0 1 2 0 0 -1} {} 0}width 5 offset 0"
                     /translation="RP*PSTSPRCASPPATTSPGPYAPSPPRSPTTPPRATPSIRTATSSGSPSCKNSSSRASGSTSARCGSVSLNIYILTNPDYLNFQRTTAPRWRSGPRRRASKRGRCSPRSARAWPS*AVPGWPRSNRWKASWRRTGPRSPRGSWPPSASRPT*V*T*FY*LTNLI*IFSTRARVWAAPSCSPEWRRPSAPGCPPSWRPPRPATSPSTSGSASPSPPTSRCPKDRAPGA*PASPVPDE"
     intron          974..1024
                     /label="SynIntronI"
                     /ApEinfo_revcolor="#ffef86"
                     /ApEinfo_fwdcolor="#ffef86"
                     /locus_tag="SynIntronI"
                     /label="SynIntronI"
                     /ApEinfo_graphicformat="arrow_data {{0 1 2 0 0 -1} {} 0}width 5 offset 0"
     intron          1225..1275
                     /label="SynIntronII"
                     /ApEinfo_revcolor="#ffef86"
                     /ApEinfo_fwdcolor="#ffef86"
                     /locus_tag="SynIntronII"
                     /label="SynIntronII"
                     /ApEinfo_graphicformat="arrow_data {{0 1 2 0 0 -1} {} 0}width 5 offset 0"
     3'UTR           1482..1884
                     /label="3'UTR let858"
                     /ApEinfo_revcolor="#800080"
                     /ApEinfo_fwdcolor="#800080"
                     /locus_tag="3'UTR let858"
                     /label="3'UTR let858"
                     /ApEinfo_graphicformat="arrow_data {{0 1 2 0 0 -1} {} 0}width 5 offset 0"
     misc_feature    1916..1918
                     /label="GG overlap site"
                     /ApEinfo_revcolor="#85dae9"
                     /ApEinfo_fwdcolor="#85dae9"
                     /note="ApEinfo_revcolor: cyan ApEinfo_graphicformat: arrow_data {{0 1 2 0 0 -1} {} 0}width 5 offset 0"
     misc_feature    1919..1956
                     /label="PhiC31 attP"
                     /ApEinfo_revcolor="#b1ff67"
                     /ApEinfo_fwdcolor="#b1ff67"
     misc_feature    1957..1959
                     /label="GG overlap site"
                     /ApEinfo_revcolor="#85dae9"
                     /ApEinfo_fwdcolor="#85dae9"
                     /note="label: GG overlap site(1) ApEinfo_revcolor: cyan ApEinfo_graphicformat: arrow_data {{0 1 2 0 0 -1} {} 0}width 5 offset 0"
     primer_bind     complement(2012..2032)
                     /label="T7"
                     /ApEinfo_revcolor="#85dae9"
                     /ApEinfo_fwdcolor="#85dae9"
                     /note="ApEinfo_revcolor: green ApEinfo_graphicformat: arrow_data {{0 1 2 0 0 -1} {} 0}width 5 offset 0"
     primer_bind     complement(2041..2058)
                     /label="M13-fwd"
                     /ApEinfo_revcolor="#85dae9"
                     /ApEinfo_fwdcolor="#85dae9"
                     /note="ApEinfo_revcolor: green ApEinfo_graphicformat: arrow_data {{0 1 2 0 0 -1} {} 0}width 5 offset 0"
     CDS             2129..2197
                     /label="LacZ alpha"
                     /ApEinfo_revcolor="#84b0dc"
                     /ApEinfo_fwdcolor="#84b0dc"
                     /note="ApEinfo_revcolor: #6495ed ApEinfo_graphicformat: arrow_data {{0 1 2 0 0 -1} {} 0}width 5 offset 0"
     CDS             2129..2197
                     /ApEinfo_revcolor="#84b0dc"
                     /ApEinfo_fwdcolor="#84b0dc"
                     /translation="WRNSEEARTDRPSQQLRSLNGEW"
     rep_origin      2216..2522
                     /label="F1 ori"
                     /ApEinfo_revcolor="#ff9ccd"
                     /ApEinfo_fwdcolor="#ff9ccd"
                     /note="ApEinfo_fwdcolor: gray50 ApEinfo_revcolor: gray50 ApEinfo_graphicformat: arrow_data {{0 1 2 0 0 -1} {} 0}width 5 offset 0"
     CDS             2983..3642
                     /label="AmpR"
                     /ApEinfo_revcolor="#ffef86"
                     /ApEinfo_fwdcolor="#ffef86"
                     /note="ApEinfo_revcolor: yellow ApEinfo_graphicformat: arrow_data {{0 1 2 0 0 -1} {} 0}width 5 offset 0"
     CDS             2983..3642
                     /ApEinfo_revcolor="#84b0dc"
                     /ApEinfo_fwdcolor="#84b0dc"
                     /translation="MSTFKVLLCGAVLSRIDAGQEQLGRRIHYSQNDLVEYSPVTEKHLTDGMTVRELCSAAITMSDNTAANLLLTTIGGPKELTAFLHNMGDHVTRLDRWEPELNEAIPNDERDTTMPVAMATTLRKLLTGELLTLASRQQLIDWMEADKVAGPLLRSALPAGWFIADKSGAGERGSRGIIAALGPDGKPSRIVVIYTTGSQATMDERNRQIAEIGASLIKHW"
     rep_origin      3740..4422
                     /label="ColE1 origin"
                     /ApEinfo_revcolor="#9eafd2"
                     /ApEinfo_fwdcolor="#9eafd2"
                     /note="ApEinfo_fwdcolor: gray50 ApEinfo_revcolor: gray50 ApEinfo_graphicformat: arrow_data {{0 1 2 0 0 -1} {} 0}width 5 offset 0"
ORIGIN
        1 gagttagctc actcattagg caccccaggc tttacacttt atgcttccgg ctcgtatgtt
       61 gtgtggaatt gtgagcggat aacaatttca cacaggaaac agctatgacc atgattacgc
      121 caagcgcgca attaaccctc actaaaggga acaaaagctg gagctGGGAG AAAATGCGGA
      181 GAGAAGAACC CAGCATCTTA ATAAAATTAT ATAATTTTGA ATAAAATCAA ATTAAAAATA
      241 AGATTAATTG AAACACAACA ATAGAATGCA GAAAATTACT CATAAGAAAT AATTTATTTT
      301 GAAAGAAGTT GTGTCGATTT ACGATAAAAA CTACACGCAA ACGAGGCTCC GCGTTTACAC
      361 CGTTTGGCAA TGGAGCGCGC TTGCTATTAG ATTTTAGGCC AGCTCAACGA AAGTTTAATT
      421 TATTTTTCTT CTTTTTTTCC ATTTTTTTGA GTAAAATATC GAATTTTTTG TATTAATTCT
      481 GTAAATTTTA TAATTTGCAA CTATTTTGGC GTATTCTGCT TGTTTTTATC AGCGAATTTT
      541 TATGCATTTC AGTCAAAAGT TTGAGCAGGA AAAATGACAT TTAGGACTTT GTAAAATTGT
      601 ATTCTTAAAT TTGCTTGAAA ACCTACGTGT ACAATTGATT TTATTGAATT TTTCTTACGT
      661 TTCCCGTTGT ATCTTATTGT ATTTAACTTT CATCATAAAA TAATTTATTT CCAGGTAAAA
      721 TATCCGACGC TCTCGTGGAT CCCCGGGATT GGCTCAGAAA AAAAGGTACC GACCATGACC
      781 GAGTACAAGC CCACGGTGCG CCTCGCCACC CGCGACGACG TCCCCAGGGC CGTACGCACC
      841 CTCGCCGCCG CGTTCGCCGA CTACCCCGCC ACGCGCCACA CCGTCGATCC GGACCGCCAC
      901 ATCGAGCGGG TCACCGAGCT GCAAGAACTC TTCCTCACGC GCGTCGGGCT CGACATCGGC
      961 AAGGTGTGGG TCGGTAAGTT TAAACATATA TATACTAACT AACCCTGATT ATTTAAATTT
     1021 TCAGCGGACG ACGGCGCCGC GGTGGCGGTC TGGACCACGC CGGAGAGCGT CGAAGCGGGG
     1081 GCGGTGTTCG CCGAGATCGG CCCGCGCATG GCCGAGTTGA GCGGTTCCCG GCTGGCCGCG
     1141 CAGCAACAGA TGGAAGGCCT CCTGGCGCCG CACCGGCCCA AGGAGCCCGC GTGGTTCCTG
     1201 GCCACCGTCG GCGTCTCGCC CGACGTAAGT TTAAACATGA TTTTACTAAC TAACTAATCT
     1261 GATTTAAATT TTCAGCACCA GGGCAAGGGT CTGGGCAGCG CCGTCGTGCT CCCCGGAGTG
     1321 GAGGCGGCCG AGCGCGCCGG GGTGCCCGCC TTCCTGGAGA CCTCCGCGCC CCGCAACCTC
     1381 CCCTTCTACG AGCGGCTCGG CTTCACCGTC ACCGCCGACG TCGAGGTGCC CGAAGGACCG
     1441 CGCACCTGGT GCATGACCCG CAAGCCCGGT GCCTGATGAG GAGCTAGCCG GCCATACAAG
     1501 TAATCCGGAT GATCGACGCC AACGTCGTTG AATTTTCAAA TTTTAAATAC TGAATATTTG
     1561 TTTTTTTTCC TATTATTTAT TTATTCTCTT TGTGTTTTTT TTCTTGCTTT CTAAAAAATT
     1621 AATTCAATCC AAATCTAAAC ATTTTTTTTT CTCTTTCCGT CTCCCAATTC GTATTCCGCT
     1681 CCTCTCATCT GAACACAATG TGCAAGTTTA TTTATCTTCT CGCTTTCATT TCATTAGGAC
     1741 GTGGGGGGAA TTGGTGGAAG GGGGAAACAC ACAAAAGGAT GATGGAAATG AAATAAGGAC
     1801 ACACAATATG CAACAACATT CAATTCAGAA ATATGGAGGA AGGTTTAAAA GAAAACATAA
     1861 AAATATATAG AGGAGGAAGG AAAGggccgc tctagaaggg ctgcaggaat tcgatTGGcc
     1921 ccaactgggg taacctttga gttctctcag ttggggGTAa tcaagcttat cgataccgtc
     1981 gacctcgagg gggggcccgg tacccaattc gccctatagt gagtcgtatt acgcgcgctc
     2041 actggccgtc gttttacaac gtcgtgactg ggaaaaccct ggcgttaccc aacttaatcg
     2101 ccttgcagca catccccctt tcgccagctg gcgtaatagc gaagaggccc gcaccgatcg
     2161 cccttcccaa cagttgcgca gcctgaatgg cgaatgggnn nnnnnnnnnn nnnnnnnnnn
     2221 nnnnnnnnnn nnnnnnnnnn nnnnnnnnnn nnnnnnnnnn nnnnnnnnnn nnnnnnnnnn
     2281 nnnnnnnnnn nnnnnnnnnn nnnnnnnnnn nnnnnnnnnn nncnnnnnnn nnnnnnnnnn
     2341 nnnnnnnnnn nnnnnnnnnn nnnnnnnnnn nnnnnnnnnn nnnnnnnnnn nnnnnnnnnn
     2401 nnnnnnnnnn nnnnannnnn nnnnnnnnnn nnnnnnnnnn nnnnnnnnnn nnnnnnnnnn
     2461 nnnncctttg acgttggagt ccacgttctt taatagtgga ctcttgttcc aaactggaac
     2521 aacactcaac cctatctcgg tctattcttt tgatttataa gggattttgc cgatttcggc
     2581 ctattggtta aaaaatgagc tgatttaaca aaaatttaac gcgaatttta acaaaatatt
     2641 aacgcttaca atttaggtgg cacttttcgg ggaaatgtgc gcggaacccc tatttgttta
     2701 tttttctaaa tacattcaaa tatgtatccg ctcatgagac aataaccctg ataaatgctt
     2761 caataatatt gaaaaaggaa gagtatgagt attcaacatt tccgtgtcgc ccttattccc
     2821 ttttttgcgg cattttgcct tcctgttttt gctcacccag aaacgctggt gaaagtaaaa
     2881 gatgctgaag atcagttggg tgcacgagtg ggttacatcg aactggatct caacagcggt
     2941 aagatccttg agagttttcg ccccgaagaa cgttttccaa tgatgagcac ttttaaagtt
     3001 ctgctatgtg gcgcggtatt atcccgtatt gacgccgggc aagagcaact cggtcgccgc
     3061 atacactatt ctcagaatga cttggttgag tactcaccag tcacagaaaa gcatcttacg
     3121 gatggcatga cagtaagaga attatgcagt gctgccataa ccatgagtga taacactgcg
     3181 gccaacttac ttctgacaac gatcggagga ccgaaggagc taaccgcttt tttgcacaac
     3241 atgggggatc atgtaactcg ccttgatcgt tgggaaccgg agctgaatga agccatacca
     3301 aacgacgagc gtgacaccac gatgcctgta gcaatggcaa caacgttgcg caaactatta
     3361 actggcgaac tacttactct agcttcccgg caacaattaa tagactggat ggaggcggat
     3421 aaagttgcag gaccacttct gcgctcggcc cttccggctg gctggtttat tgctgataaa
     3481 tctggagccg gtgagcgtgg gtctcgcggt atcattgcag cactggggcc agatggtaag
     3541 ccctcccgta tcgtagttat ctacacgacg gggagtcagg caactatgga tgaacgaaat
     3601 agacagatcg ctgagatagg tgcctcactg attaagcatt ggtaactgtc agaccaagtt
     3661 tactcatata tactttagat tgatttaaaa cttcattttt aatttaaaag gatctaggtg
     3721 aagatccttt ttgataatct catgaccaaa atcccttaac gtgagttttc gttccactga
     3781 gcgtcagacc ccgtagaaaa gatcaaagga tcttcttgag atcctttttt tctgcgcgta
     3841 atctgctgct tgcaaacaaa aaaaccaccg ctaccagcgg tggtttgttt gccggatcaa
     3901 gagctaccaa ctctttttcc gaaggtaact ggcttcagca gagcgcagat accaaatact
     3961 gtccttctag tgtagccgta gttaggccac cacttcaaga actctgtagc accgcctaca
     4021 tacctcgctc tgctaatcct gttaccagtg gctgctgcca gtggcgataa gtcgtgtctt
     4081 accgggttgg actcaagacg atagttaccg gataaggcgc agcggtcggg ctgaacgggg
     4141 ggttcgtgca cacagcccag cttggagcga acgacctaca ccgaactgag atacctacag
     4201 cgtgagctat gagaaagcgc cacgcttccc gaagggagaa aggcggacag gtatccggta
     4261 agcggcaggg tcggaacagg agagcgcacg agggagcttc cagggggaaa cgcctggtat
     4321 ctttatagtc ctgtcgggtt tcgccacctc tgacttgagc gtcgattttt gtgatgctcg
     4381 tcaggggggc ggagcctatg gaaaaacgcc agcaacgcgg cctttttacg gttcctggcc
     4441 ttttgctggc cttttgctca catgttcttt cctgcgttat cccctgattc tgtggataac
     4501 cgtattaccg cctttgagtg agctgatacc gctcgccgca gccgaacgac cgagcgcagc
     4561 gagtcagtga gcgaggaagc ggcccaatac gcaaaccgcc tctccccgcg cgttggccga
     4621 ttcattaatg cagctggcac gacaggtttc ccgactggaa agcgggcagt gagcgcaacg
     4681 caattaatgt
//
