# Supplementary material for: High-efficiency targeted integration of extrachromosomal arrays in C. elegans using PhiC31 integrase
Source: bioRxiv. 2025 Nov 12:2025.11.11.687718. Preprint. [Version 1] doi: 10.1101/2025.11.11.687718 (PMC12642426; doi:10.1101/2025.11.11.687718)
Supplement: Supplement 2 [file media-2.zip › SuppFile2_PlasmidSequences/pmr791-attp-in-pmls257.gb]

LOCUS       pMR791_(attP_in_pMLS257 2984 bp ds-DNA     circular     29-JAN-2025
DEFINITION  .
COMMENT     Imported using the Genbank importer. File name: pMLS257.ape
            ApEinfo:methylated:1
FEATURES             Location/Qualifiers
     misc_binding    65..87
                     /label="LacO"
                     /ApEinfo_revcolor="#84b0dc"
                     /ApEinfo_fwdcolor="#84b0dc"
                     /note="ApEinfo_revcolor: #6495ed ApEinfo_graphicformat: arrow_data {{0 1 2 0 0 -1} {} 0}width 5 offset 0"
     primer_bind     93..113
                     /label="M13-rev"
                     /ApEinfo_revcolor="#85dae9"
                     /ApEinfo_fwdcolor="#85dae9"
                     /note="ApEinfo_revcolor: green ApEinfo_graphicformat: arrow_data {{0 1 2 0 0 -1} {} 0}width 5 offset 0"
     primer_bind     131..150
                     /label="T3"
                     /ApEinfo_revcolor="#85dae9"
                     /ApEinfo_fwdcolor="#85dae9"
                     /note="ApEinfo_revcolor: green ApEinfo_graphicformat: arrow_data {{0 1 2 0 0 -1} {} 0}width 5 offset 0"
     misc_feature    210..212
                     /label="GG overlap site"
                     /ApEinfo_revcolor="#85dae9"
                     /ApEinfo_fwdcolor="#85dae9"
                     /note="ApEinfo_revcolor: cyan ApEinfo_graphicformat: arrow_data {{0 1 2 0 0 -1} {} 0}width 5 offset 0"
     misc_feature    213..250
                     /label="PhiC31 attP"
                     /ApEinfo_revcolor="#b1ff67"
                     /ApEinfo_fwdcolor="#b1ff67"
     misc_feature    251..253
                     /label="GG overlap site"
                     /ApEinfo_revcolor="#85dae9"
                     /ApEinfo_fwdcolor="#85dae9"
                     /note="label: GG overlap site(1) ApEinfo_revcolor: cyan ApEinfo_graphicformat: arrow_data {{0 1 2 0 0 -1} {} 0}width 5 offset 0"
     primer_bind     complement(306..326)
                     /label="T7"
                     /ApEinfo_revcolor="#85dae9"
                     /ApEinfo_fwdcolor="#85dae9"
                     /note="ApEinfo_revcolor: green ApEinfo_graphicformat: arrow_data {{0 1 2 0 0 -1} {} 0}width 5 offset 0"
     primer_bind     complement(335..352)
                     /label="M13-fwd"
                     /ApEinfo_revcolor="#85dae9"
                     /ApEinfo_fwdcolor="#85dae9"
                     /note="ApEinfo_revcolor: green ApEinfo_graphicformat: arrow_data {{0 1 2 0 0 -1} {} 0}width 5 offset 0"
     CDS             423..491
                     /label="LacZ alpha"
                     /ApEinfo_revcolor="#84b0dc"
                     /ApEinfo_fwdcolor="#84b0dc"
                     /note="ApEinfo_revcolor: #6495ed ApEinfo_graphicformat: arrow_data {{0 1 2 0 0 -1} {} 0}width 5 offset 0"
     CDS             423..491
                     /ApEinfo_revcolor="#84b0dc"
                     /ApEinfo_fwdcolor="#84b0dc"
                     /translation="WRNSEEARTDRPSQQLRSLNGEW"
     rep_origin      510..816
                     /label="F1 ori"
                     /ApEinfo_revcolor="#ff9ccd"
                     /ApEinfo_fwdcolor="#ff9ccd"
                     /note="ApEinfo_fwdcolor: gray50 ApEinfo_revcolor: gray50 ApEinfo_graphicformat: arrow_data {{0 1 2 0 0 -1} {} 0}width 5 offset 0"
     CDS             1277..1936
                     /label="AmpR"
                     /ApEinfo_revcolor="#ffef86"
                     /ApEinfo_fwdcolor="#ffef86"
                     /note="ApEinfo_revcolor: yellow ApEinfo_graphicformat: arrow_data {{0 1 2 0 0 -1} {} 0}width 5 offset 0"
     CDS             1277..1936
                     /ApEinfo_revcolor="#84b0dc"
                     /ApEinfo_fwdcolor="#84b0dc"
                     /translation="MSTFKVLLCGAVLSRIDAGQEQLGRRIHYSQNDLVEYSPVTEKHLTDGMTVRELCSAAITMSDNTAANLLLTTIGGPKELTAFLHNMGDHVTRLDRWEPELNEAIPNDERDTTMPVAMATTLRKLLTGELLTLASRQQLIDWMEADKVAGPLLRSALPAGWFIADKSGAGERGSRGIIAALGPDGKPSRIVVIYTTGSQATMDERNRQIAEIGASLIKHW"
     rep_origin      2034..2716
                     /label="ColE1 origin"
                     /ApEinfo_revcolor="#9eafd2"
                     /ApEinfo_fwdcolor="#9eafd2"
                     /note="ApEinfo_fwdcolor: gray50 ApEinfo_revcolor: gray50 ApEinfo_graphicformat: arrow_data {{0 1 2 0 0 -1} {} 0}width 5 offset 0"
ORIGIN
        1 gagttagctc actcattagg caccccaggc tttacacttt atgcttccgg ctcgtatgtt
       61 gtgtggaatt gtgagcggat aacaatttca cacaggaaac agctatgacc atgattacgc
      121 caagcgcgca attaaccctc actaaaggga acaaaagctg gagctccacc gcggtggcgg
      181 ccgctctaga agggctgcag gaattcgatT GGccccaact ggggtaacct ttgagttctc
      241 tcagttgggg GTAatcaagc ttatcgatac cgtcgacctc gagggggggc ccggtaccca
      301 attcgcccta tagtgagtcg tattacgcgc gctcactggc cgtcgtttta caacgtcgtg
      361 actgggaaaa ccctggcgtt acccaactta atcgccttgc agcacatccc cctttcgcca
      421 gctggcgtaa tagcgaagag gcccgcaccg atcgcccttc ccaacagttg cgcagcctga
      481 atggcgaatg ggnnnnnnnn nnnnnnnnnn nnnnnnnnnn nnnnnnnnnn nnnnnnnnnn
      541 nnnnnnnnnn nnnnnnnnnn nnnnnnnnnn nnnnnnnnnn nnnnnnnnnn nnnnnnnnnn
      601 nnnnnnnnnn nnnnnncnnn nnnnnnnnnn nnnnnnnnnn nnnnnnnnnn nnnnnnnnnn
      661 nnnnnnnnnn nnnnnnnnnn nnnnnnnnnn nnnnnnnnnn nnnnnnnnan nnnnnnnnnn
      721 nnnnnnnnnn nnnnnnnnnn nnnnnnnnnn nnnnnnnncc tttgacgttg gagtccacgt
      781 tctttaatag tggactcttg ttccaaactg gaacaacact caaccctatc tcggtctatt
      841 cttttgattt ataagggatt ttgccgattt cggcctattg gttaaaaaat gagctgattt
      901 aacaaaaatt taacgcgaat tttaacaaaa tattaacgct tacaatttag gtggcacttt
      961 tcggggaaat gtgcgcggaa cccctatttg tttatttttc taaatacatt caaatatgta
     1021 tccgctcatg agacaataac cctgataaat gcttcaataa tattgaaaaa ggaagagtat
     1081 gagtattcaa catttccgtg tcgcccttat tccctttttt gcggcatttt gccttcctgt
     1141 ttttgctcac ccagaaacgc tggtgaaagt aaaagatgct gaagatcagt tgggtgcacg
     1201 agtgggttac atcgaactgg atctcaacag cggtaagatc cttgagagtt ttcgccccga
     1261 agaacgtttt ccaatgatga gcacttttaa agttctgcta tgtggcgcgg tattatcccg
     1321 tattgacgcc gggcaagagc aactcggtcg ccgcatacac tattctcaga atgacttggt
     1381 tgagtactca ccagtcacag aaaagcatct tacggatggc atgacagtaa gagaattatg
     1441 cagtgctgcc ataaccatga gtgataacac tgcggccaac ttacttctga caacgatcgg
     1501 aggaccgaag gagctaaccg cttttttgca caacatgggg gatcatgtaa ctcgccttga
     1561 tcgttgggaa ccggagctga atgaagccat accaaacgac gagcgtgaca ccacgatgcc
     1621 tgtagcaatg gcaacaacgt tgcgcaaact attaactggc gaactactta ctctagcttc
     1681 ccggcaacaa ttaatagact ggatggaggc ggataaagtt gcaggaccac ttctgcgctc
     1741 ggcccttccg gctggctggt ttattgctga taaatctgga gccggtgagc gtgggtctcg
     1801 cggtatcatt gcagcactgg ggccagatgg taagccctcc cgtatcgtag ttatctacac
     1861 gacggggagt caggcaacta tggatgaacg aaatagacag atcgctgaga taggtgcctc
     1921 actgattaag cattggtaac tgtcagacca agtttactca tatatacttt agattgattt
     1981 aaaacttcat ttttaattta aaaggatcta ggtgaagatc ctttttgata atctcatgac
     2041 caaaatccct taacgtgagt tttcgttcca ctgagcgtca gaccccgtag aaaagatcaa
     2101 aggatcttct tgagatcctt tttttctgcg cgtaatctgc tgcttgcaaa caaaaaaacc
     2161 accgctacca gcggtggttt gtttgccgga tcaagagcta ccaactcttt ttccgaaggt
     2221 aactggcttc agcagagcgc agataccaaa tactgtcctt ctagtgtagc cgtagttagg
     2281 ccaccacttc aagaactctg tagcaccgcc tacatacctc gctctgctaa tcctgttacc
     2341 agtggctgct gccagtggcg ataagtcgtg tcttaccggg ttggactcaa gacgatagtt
     2401 accggataag gcgcagcggt cgggctgaac ggggggttcg tgcacacagc ccagcttgga
     2461 gcgaacgacc tacaccgaac tgagatacct acagcgtgag ctatgagaaa gcgccacgct
     2521 tcccgaaggg agaaaggcgg acaggtatcc ggtaagcggc agggtcggaa caggagagcg
     2581 cacgagggag cttccagggg gaaacgcctg gtatctttat agtcctgtcg ggtttcgcca
     2641 cctctgactt gagcgtcgat ttttgtgatg ctcgtcaggg gggcggagcc tatggaaaaa
     2701 cgccagcaac gcggcctttt tacggttcct ggccttttgc tggccttttg ctcacatgtt
     2761 ctttcctgcg ttatcccctg attctgtgga taaccgtatt accgcctttg agtgagctga
     2821 taccgctcgc cgcagccgaa cgaccgagcg cagcgagtca gtgagcgagg aagcggccca
     2881 atacgcaaac cgcctctccc cgcgcgttgg ccgattcatt aatgcagctg gcacgacagg
     2941 tttcccgact ggaaagcggg cagtgagcgc aacgcaatta atgt
//
